Addgene plasmid #26904: pJV53
Depositing lab: Graham Hatfull. Depositing organization: University of Pittsburgh (University, School of Medicine, and Cancer Institute). Publication: Recombineering in Mycobacterium tuberculosis. van Kessel JC, Hatfull GF. Nat Methods. 2007 Feb . 4(2):147-52. 10.1038/nmeth996 PubMed 17179933.
Backbone
  Vector backbone: pLAM12
  Backbone manufacturer: Hatfull lab, Addgene plasmid 26908
  Backbone size w/o insert (bp): 6758
  Vector type: Bacterial Expression
  Selectable markers: Kanamycin
Growth in bacteria
  Bacterial resistance: Kanamycin, 50 μg/mL
  Growth temperature: 37°C
  Growth strain: DH5alpha
  Copy number: High Copy
Gene/Insert
  Gene/Insert name: Che9c genes 60-61
  Species: Mycobacteriophage
  Insert size (bp): 1998
  Cloning method: Restriction Enzyme; 5′ cloning site NdeI (not destroyed); 3′ cloning site NheI (not destroyed)
  Sequencing primers: 5′ sequence; 3′ sequence
Terms and licenses: Academic/Nonprofit Terms; Industry Terms: Not Available to Industry
How to cite: pJV53 was a gift from Graham Hatfull (Addgene plasmid # 26904 ; http://n2t.net/addgene:26904 ; RRID:Addgene_26904)
