[The description below was written by a language model from this plasmid's Addgene catalogue record and pLannotate feature annotations shown in this document.]
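Description:
pJV53 is a bacterial expression plasmid built on the pLAM12 backbone and carrying genes 60 and 61 of mycobacteriophage Che9c, a roughly 2 kb insert cloned between NdeI and NheI sites that both remain intact. The associated publication concerns recombineering in Mycobacterium tuberculosis, so the plasmid's purpose is to supply phage-encoded recombination functions in mycobacterial hosts, allowing introduced DNA substrates to be recombined into the genome for allelic exchange and similar manipulations. The record itself does not describe the individual activities of the two gene products.

The sequenced plasmid is about 8.8 kb, consistent with the stated backbone and insert sizes. It is maintained in E. coli at high copy through a ColE1/pUC-type origin and is selected with kanamycin via an aph(3')-Ia aminoglycoside phosphotransferase gene, next to which lies a fragment of a Tn903 transposition protein, presumably a remnant of the resistance cassette's source. Upstream of a residual multiple cloning site fragment, the automated annotation detects a coding sequence matching AmiS from Mycolicibacterium smegmatis, a putative transporter of the amidase gene cluster. This suggests that regulatory sequence from the acetamidase locus sits ahead of the insert, but no promoter is explicitly named in the catalogue fields or the feature table. An E. coli rrnB T1 terminator lies downstream of the region where the insert would sit. The feature table does not annotate the Che9c genes themselves, and large stretches of the plasmid are unannotated. In particular, no mycobacterial replication origin is listed, so the record does not state how the plasmid is maintained in mycobacteria.
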