Features (pLannotate 1.2.2; 6 found; start..end, strand, type, name):
   2877..3515    +  CDS            AMIS_MYCSM: Protein inferred from homology: Swiss-Prot protein existence level 3. Possible transporter that might be responsible for the adsorption of amidase substrates or release of their hydrolysis products. From Mycolicibacterium smegmatis (Mycobacterium smegmatis).
   3552..3569    -  misc_feature   MCS (fragment): multiple cloning site
   5670..5716    +  terminator     rrnB T1 terminator: transcription terminator T1 from the E. coli rrnB gene
   5877..6692    +  CDS            KanR: aminoglycoside phosphotransferase; aph(3')-Ia; confers resistance to kanamycin in bacteria or G418 (Geneticin®) in eukaryotes
   6833..6976    +  CDS            TRA2_ECOLX (fragment): Protein predicted: Swiss-Prot protein existence level 4. Required for transposition of transposon Tn903. From Escherichia coli.
   7023..7611    +  rep_origin     ori: high-copy-number ColE1/pMB1/pBR322/pUC origin of replication
>Addgene plasmid #26904 | pJV53 | addgene full sequence | sequence record 209088 | Addgene NGS Result
CGGACCGCTACCGGACAGCGAGGTCCGCGCCATCGCCAACAGCATTTGGCGTTGGATCACAACCAAGTCG
CGCATTTGGGCGGACGGGATCGTGGTCTACGAGGCCACACTCAGTGCGCGCCAGTCGGCCATCTCGCGGA
AGGGCGCAGCAGCGCGCACGGCGGCGAGCACAGTTGCGCGGCGCGCAAAGTCCGCGTCAGCCATGGAGGC
ATTGCTATGAGCGACGGCTACAGCGACGGCTACAACCGGCAGCCGACTGTCCGCAAAAAGCGGCGCGTGA
CCGCCGCCGAAGGCGCTCGAATCACCGGACTATCCGAACGCCACGTCGTCCGGCTCGTGGCGCAGGAACG
CAGCGAGTGGCTCGCCGAGCAGGCTGCACGCCGCGAACGCATCCGCGCCTATCACGACGACGAGGGCCAC
TCTTGGCCGCAAACGGCCAAACATTTCGGGCTGCATCTGGACACCGTTAAGCGACTCGGCTATCGGGCGA
GGAAAGAGCGTGCGGCAGAACAGGAAGCGGCTCAAAAGGCCCACAACGAAGCCGACAATCCACCGCTGTT
CTAACGCAATTGGGGAGCGGGTGTCGCGGGGGTTCCGTGGGGGGTTCCGTTGCAACGGGTCGGACAGGTA
AAAGTCCTGGTAGACGCTAGTTTTCTGGTTTGGGCCATGCCTGTCTCGTTGCGTGTTTCGTTGCGCCCGT
TTTGAATACCAGCCAGACGAGACGGGGTTCTACGAATCTTGGTCGATACCAAGCCATTTCCGCTGAATAT
CGGGGAGCTCACCGCCAGAATCGGTGGTTGTGGTGATGTACGTGGCGAACTCCGTTGTAGTGCCTGTGGT
GGCATCCGTGGCGCGGCCGCGGTACCAGATCTTTAAATCTAGATAAAGAAGTGACGCGGTCTCAAGCGTC
GAGCGTCGCCAGCGTGTCGAGGATGTCGAAGTCGTAGCCGTCGGCGCTGGCGATGTAGACCTGCTGGTCG
AATTGACTGTCGCGCATACACATCGGGCCCCGGGGCCCGTCGAACCCGACATCGTGCGCGGATGCCATCA
GGTCCGGTATCTCGGGGGAGTGGGCCCGCTGGAAGATGGCCTCGAGCGCAAGCAGACCCTCGTAACAGGA
TTCGGCCATCGCGTTGAGCGGTGGCGCGTCGGCGCCGTAGCGGGCGACGTAGCTGCCCATCAGGTCCATG
GCACCCGCGGTGGCCAGTGAACTGAAGTACGCCGCGGCGACATAGAGGTTTTCGGTGGAGCCGGCGCCGC
TGGCCAGCAGCATGTTCTCCTCCATCAGCGGGCTGAACCGCGCCATGCGGTCGTGCCCGCCGGCGCGCGC
GAACTCGCGGTTGAACAACACGGCGTCCTGGCCGACGAGCAGCATCAACACGGCCTGCGCCCCCGACGCG
ATGGCCTTGCGGACAGGTGCGCGGAAATCGTCGGTGCCGTACGGGACGTAGATCTCCCGTCTGAGCTCGA
GGTCCAGATCTCGGCAGTACGCGCGGGCGGCCGCGGCGGAACGGCGCGGCCAGATGTAGTCATCGCCGAC
CAGGCACCAGGACCGGATGCCGAAGTGGTCGCGCAGCCAGGCGAGCGCGGGCGCGATCTGGATCTGCGGT
GTCTCGCCTGTGCAGAACACGCCCGGTGTGCGTTCACCGCCCTCGTACAACGAGGTGTAGACGTACGGGA
TGCGGTCGCGGACCACCGGGGAGATGCGGTTGCGCACGGCCGAGATGTGCCAGCCGGTCACGGCGTCGAG
ACCGTGACCTCGCAACCGGTCGGCGACGGTCCGGGCGACGTCGTCGCCGGGCGCTCCGCCGTCGAGCACC
TCGATGGTGACCTTGCGGCCCTGCAGGCCGCCTCGGTCGTTGACCTCCTTGGCCGCGAGCTCGGCCACGG
CCTCGCACGAAGGCGCGAAGATTCCCGCTGGCCCTTGAAGCGGAATCACCAGCCCGACGCGGAACTCAAC
CTCGCCGTCCTGCACTCCAGATCACCGTCGATCCCGTGTAGTCTGCGCTTCAAAGCTTTCTAGCAGAAAT
AATTCATTCTGAACAGACCCCGCCGTCGACACGAGGAGACACCCACCATGGCCGCCGGACAGCAGCGCCG
CCCCAACCTCCTGCTGCCGTTGGTGCGTCTGACCCACCTCGCGGAGTCGGCGATCGAACGCGTGCTCGCG
GACTCGTCGCTCAAGATCGAGGACTGGCGCGTGCTCGACGAGTTGGCCGGACGGCGCACCGTGCCCATGA
GCGATCTCGCGCAGGCCACGCTGATCACGGGTCCGACTCTCACCAGAACCGTCGATCGCCTTGTGTCGCA
AGGGATCATCTACCGGACTGCCGATCTGCATGACCGCCGGCGGGTGCTCGTGGCGTTGACCCCGCGGGGG
CGGACGCTGCGCAACCGCCTGGTGGACGCGGTAGCCGAGGCCGAGTGTGCGGCTTTTGAATCGTGCGGGC
TGGACGTCGACCAGTTGCGCGAACTCGTCGACACCACCTCGAATTTGACTTCGTAACCACCCGCGCCCGG
CGCGGGCGTTCACCCTTGACTTTTATTTTCATCTGGATATATTTCGGGTGAATGGAAAGGGGTGACCATG
CCGACCTACACATTCCGTTGTTCCCACTGCGGTCCCTTCGATCTCACCTGCGCGATCTCCGAGCGCGATG
CGGCGGCGACCTGTCCGGAGTGCCGGACGCCGGCGCGCCGGGTCTTCGGTTCGGTAGGGCTGACGACATT
CACCGCGGGACATCACCGCGCATTCGACGCGGCGTCCGCGAGCGCCGAAAGTCCCACGGTGGTGAAGTCG
ATTCCCGCAGGCGCGGACCGCCCGCGGGCCCCGCGCCGCAATCCCGGTCTACCGAGTCTGCCGAGGTACT
AGCGACATGGGTGGCGTCGGGCTCTTCTACGTGGGTGCGGTGCTCATCATCGACGGGCTGATGCTGCTGG
GCCGCATCAGCCCACGAGGCGCAACACCGCTGAACTTCTTCGTCGGCGGACTGCAGGTGGTGACGCCTAC
GGTGCTGATCCTGCAGTCCGGCGGAGACGCGGCCGTGATCTTCGCGGCCTCCGGGCTCTACCTGTTCGGC
TTCACCTACCTGTGGGTGGCCATCAACAACGTGACCGACTGGGACGGAGAAGGTCTCGGATGGTTCTCGC
TGTTCGTCGCGATCGCCGCACTCGGCTACTCGTGGCACGCGTTCACCGCCGAGGCCGACCCGGCGTTCGG
GGTGATCTGGCTGCTGTGGGCAGTGCTGTGGTTCATGCTGTTCCTGCTGCTCGGCCTGGGGCACGACGCA
CTGGGGCCCGCCGTCGGGTTCGTCGCGGTGGCCGAAGGCGTGATCACCGCCGCCGTGCCGGCCTTCCTGA
TCGTGTCGGGCAACTGGGAAACCGGCCCGCTCCCCGCCGCGGTCATCGCCGTGATCGGTTTTGCCGCAGT
TGTTCTCGCATACCCCATCGGGCGCCGTCTCGCAGCGCCGTCAGTCACCAACCCTCCACCGGCCGCGCTC
GCGGCCACCACCCGATAAGAGAAAGGGAGTCCACATATGTAACGGATCCAGCTGCAGAATTCGAAGCTTA
TCGATGTCGACGTAGTTACGAGATCGGCGGCCGCATATGAGTGTGCCCACACAGGACGGAATGCACCGGT
TCGTCGACGAGGACGTCTACCACGCTGACCGGGGCTCGCTGTCGGTATCCGGCGCGAAGCTGCTGTTGCC
GCCGTCGTGTCCCGCGAAATTCCGCTGGGAGATGGACAACACCCGGAAGCCGAAAAAGGTCTGGGACTTC
GGACATGTCGCGCACAAACTGGTGCTCGGCAAGGGTGCCGAGTTCGAGATCCTCGACCCCGAGGTGCACG
GGCTGAAGGCGGACGGTACGCCGTCGGAGAAGCCGACCGCGACGGGCATGTGGCGCAAGGCCGAGGCTGA
GGCTCGCAAACAGGGCAAGGTGCCGATTCACGTCGACCTGTTCACGAAGGCGTACGACATGGCCGAAAAG
GTGCGTCAGCACCCGACAGCCGGCCCGATCTTCGCCAATCCTGACGGCGAGGCCGAGGTCGCGCTGTACT
ACACCGACCCCGAGACCGGCGTGCGGCTGCGTGGCCGGATCGACTGGCTCACTGACGATATCGATGATTA
CAAGACGTCGATGACCGCGAACCCGGCCGAGCTGAAAACCAAGTTCTACAAGCTCGGCTATTTCATGCAG
GCGGCCTGGTACATCGATCTACTGGTCGCCCTCGGGCTCGCCGAGAACCCGCGATTCCGGTTCATCACGC
AGGAGAAAGAACCGCCCTACGTCGTGACTCCGATCCAGTACGACGACGAGGCGATCGAAGAGGGGCGGCG
CCGCAACCGCCAGGCGATCCGGCTCTACGCCGACTGCATGGAATCGGGCAAGTGGCCTGACTACAGCGAC
GACGTGGTCACGATCAGCCTGCCCTCGTGGGGGCTGCCGCGACCGCAGACCGTCGGCGACGTCGTCACCG
ACAGCTATATCTACGACACCGACCCGCTCGAAGAGGCCGACCCGATTGAAGGGGATTACATCTATGGCTG
AAAATGCTGTCACCAAGCAGGATTCGCCCAAGGCACCCGAGACGATCTCGCAAGTGCTGCAGGTGCTCGT
GCCGCAGCTGGCGCGTGCAGTGCCCAAGGGTATGGACCCCGACCGCATCGCGCGGATCGTGCAAACCGAG
ATCCGCAAGTCGCGCAACGCGAAAGCTGCTGGCATCGCTAAGCAGTCCCTCGACGACTGCACGCAAGAGT
CATTTGCCGGTGCGCTGCTGACCTCGGCCGCGCTCGGTCTCGAGCCCGGTGTCAACGGCGAGTGCTACCT
CGTGCCCTACCGCGACACCCGGCGCGGCGTGGTCGAGTGCCAGCTGATCATCGGCTACCAGGGCATCGTC
AAACTGTTCTGGCAGCACCCGCGCGCCTCCCGGATCGACGCGCAGTGGGTCGGCGCGAACGACGAATTCC
ATTACACCATGGGCCTCAATCCGACGCTGAAACACGTGAAGGCCAAGGGTGATCGGGGTAATCCGGTCTA
CTTCTACGCGATCGTCGAGGTGACCGGCGCTGAGCCGCTGTGGGACGTGTTCACCGCCGACGAGATCAGG
GAATTGCGTCGCGGCAAGGTCGGATCCTCGGGCGACATCAAGGACCCGCAGCGCTGGATGGAGCGGAAGA
CCGCGCTCAAACAGGTGCTGAAGCTGGCACCGAAGACGACGCGGCTCGACGCGGCGATCCGCGCCGACGA
TCGCCCGGGCACCGACCTGTCACAGTCGCAGGCGCTCGCGCTGCCGTCGACCGTCAAGCCGACGGCCGAC
TACATCGACGGCGAGATCGCCGAGCCGCACGAGGTCGATACGCCACCGAAGTCGTCGCGCGCACAACGCG
CGCAGCGCGCCACCGCGCCGGCGCCCGACGTGCAGATGGCCAATCCCGATCAGCTGAAGCGCCTCGGCGA
GATCCAGAAGGCCGAAAAGTACAACGACGCCGATTGGTTCAAGTTCCTCGCCGATTCGGCCGGCGTCAAA
GCCACGCGCGCCGCCGACCTCACGTTCGACGAGGCGAAGGCTGTCATCGACATGTTCGACGGGCCCAACG
CATGAGCGCCCCGGCGAATTCCGACGCGGTGGTTGATCTGCAACTAGCGTACGATCGACTGCCAGGCATC
AAATAAAACGAAAGGCTCAGTCGAAAGACTGGGCCTTTCGTTTTATGCCATCATGGCCGCGGTGATCAGC
TAGCCACCTGACGTCNGGGGGGGGGGAAAGCCACGTTGTGTCTCAAAATCTCTGATGTTACATTGCACAA
GATAAAAATATATCATCATGAACAATAAAACTGTCTGCTTACATAAACAGTAATACAAGGGGTGTTATGA
GCCATATTCAACGGGAAACGTCTTGCTCGAGGCCGCGATTAAATTCCAACATGGATGCTGATTTATATGG
GTATAAATGGGCTCGCGATAATGTCGGGCAATCAGGTGCGACAATCTATCGCTTGTATGGGAAGCCCCAT
GCGCCAGAGTTGTTTCTGAAACATGGCAAAGGTAGCGTTGCCAATGATGTTACAGATGAGATGGTCAGAC
TAAACTGGCTGACGGAATTTATGCCTCTTCCGACCATCAAGCATTTTATCCGTACTCCTGATGATGCATG
GTTACTCACCACTGCGATCCCCGGGAAAACAGCATTCCAGGTATTAGAAGAATATCCTGATTCAGGTGAA
AATATTGTTGATGCGCTGGCAGTGTTCCTGCGCCGGTTGCATTCGATTCCTGTTTGTAATTGTCCTTTTA
ACAGCGATCGCGTATTTCGTCTCGCTCAGGCGCAATCACGAATGAATAACGGTTTGGTTGATGCGAGTGA
TTTTGATGACGAGCGTAATGGCTGGCCTGTTGAACAAGTCTGGAAAGAAATGCATAATCTTTTGCCATTC
TCACCGGATTCAGTCGTCACTCATGGTGATTTCTCACTTGATAACCTTATTTTTGACGAGGGGAAATTAA
TAGGTTGTATTGATGTTGGACGAGTCGGAATCGCAGACCGATACCAGGATCTTGCCATCCTATGGAACTG
CCTCGGTGAGTTTTCTCCTTCATTACAGAAACGGCTTTTTCAAAAATATGGTATTGATAATCCTGATATG
AATAAATTGCAGTTTCATTTGATGCTCGATGAGTTTTTCTAATCAGAATTGGTTAATTGGTTGTAACACT
GGCAGAGCATTACGCTGACTTGACGGGACGGCGGCTTTGTTGAATAAATCGAACTTTTGCTGAGTTGAAG
GATCAGATCACGCATCTTCCCGACAACGCAGACCGTTCCGTGGCAAAGCAAAAGTTCAAAATCACCAACT
GGTCCACCTACAACAAAGCTCTCACCAACCGTGGCTCCCTCACTTTCTGGCTGGATGATGGGGCGATTCA
GGCCTGGTATGAGTCAGCAACACCTTCTTCACGAGGCAGACCTCACTAGTTCCATGAGCGTCAGACCCCG
TAGAAAAGATCAAAGGATCTTCTTGAGATCCTTTTTTTCTGCGCGTAATCTGCTGCTTGCAAACAAAAAA
ACCACCGCTACCAGCGGTGGTTTGTTTGCCGGATCAAGAGCTACCAACTCTTTTTCCGAAGGTAACTGGC
TTCAGCAGAGCGCAGATACCAAATACTGTCCTTCTAGTGTAGCCGTAGTTAGGCCACCACTTCAAGAACT
CTGTAGCACCGCCTACATACCTCGCTCTGCTAATCCTGTTACCAGTGGCTGCTGCCAGTGGCGATAAGTC
GTGTCTTACCGGGTTGGACTCAAGACGATAGTTACCGGATAAGGCGCAGCGGTCGGGCTGAACGGGGGGT
TCGTGCACACAGCCCAGCTTGGAGCGAACGACCTACACCGAACTGAGATACCTACAGCGTGAGCTATGAG
AAAGCGCCACGCTTCCCGAGGGGAGAAAGGCGGACAGGTATCCGGTAAGCGGCAGGGTCGGAACAGGAGA
GCGCACGAGGGAGCTTCCAGGGGGAAACGCCTGGTATCTTTATAGTCCTGTCGGGTTTCGCCACCTCTGA
CTTGAGCGTCGATTTTTGTGATGCTCGTCAGGGGGGCGGAGCCTATGGAAAAACGCCAGCAACGCGGCCT
TTTTACGGTTCCTGGCCTTTTGCTGGCCTTTTGCTCACATGTTCTTTCCTGCGTTATCCCCTGATTCTGT
GGATAACCGTATTACCGCCTTTGAGTGAGCTGATACCGCTCGCCGCAGCCGAACGACCGAGCGCAACGCG
TGAGCCCACCAGCTCCGTAAGTTCGGGCGCTGTGTGGCTCGTACCCGCGCATTCAGGCGGCAGGGGGTCT
AACGGGTCTAAGGCGGCGTGTACGGCCGCCACAGCGGCTCTCAGCGGCCCGGAAACGTCCTCGAAACGAC
GCATGTGTTCCTCCTGGTTGGTACAGGTGGTTGGGGGTGCTCGGCTGTCGCTGGTGTTCCACCACCAGGG
CTCGACGGGAGAGCGGGGGAGTGTGCAGTTGTGGGGTGGCCCCTCAGCGAAATATCTGACTTGGAGCTCG
TGTCGGACCATACACCGGTGATTAATCGTGGTCTACTACCAAGCGTGAGCCACGTCGCCGACGAATTTGA
GCAGCTCTGGCTGCCGTACTGGCCGCTGGCAAGCGACGATCTGCTCGAGGGGATCTACCGCCAAAGCCGC
GCGTCGGCCCTAGGCCGCCGGTACATCGAGGCGAACCCAACAGCGCTGGCAAACCTGCTGGTCGTGGACG
TAGACCATCCAGACGCAGCGCTCCGAGCGCTCAGCGCCCGGGGGTCCCATCCGCTGCCCAACGCGATCGT
GGGCAATCGCGCCAACGGCCACGCACACGCAGTGTGGGCACTCAACGCCCCTGTTCCACGCACCGAATAC
GCGCGGCGTAAGCCGCTCGCATACATGGCGGCGTGCGCCGAAGGCCTTCGGCGCGCCGTCGATGGCGACC
GCAGTTACTCAGGCCTCATGACCAAAAACCCCGGCCACATCGCCTGGGAAACGGAATGGCTCCACTCAGA
TCTCTACACACTCAGCCACATCGAGGCCGAGCTCGGCGCGAACATGCCACCGCCGCGCTGGCGTCAGCAG
ACCACGTACAAAGCGGCTCCGACGCCGCTAGGGCGGAATTGCGCACTGTTCGATTCCGTCAGGTTGTGGG
CCTATCGTCCCGCCCTCATGCGGATCTACCTGCCGACCCGGAACGTGGACGGACTCGGCCGCGCGATCTA
TGCCGAGTGCCACGCGCGAAACGCCGAATTTCCGTGCAACGACGTGTGTCC
