>Addgene plasmid #26904 | pJV53 | addgene partial sequence | sequence record 33184 | 26904 with Kan-R (5' ATCGCGAGCCCATTTATACC 3')
TTTCCCGTTGAATATGGCTCATAACACCCCTTGTATTACTGTTTATGTAAGCAGACAGTTTTATTGTTCA
TGATGATATATTTTTATCTTGTGCAATGTAACATCAGAGATTTTGAGACACAACGTGGCTTTCCCCCCCC
CCCGACGTCAGGTGGCTAGCTGATCACCGCGGCCATGATGGCATAAAACGAAAGGCCCAGTCTTTCGACT
GAGCCTTTCGTTTTATTTGATGCCTGGCAGTCGATCGTACGCTAGTTGCAGATCAACCACCGCGTCGGAA
TTCGCCGGGGCGCTCATGCGTTGGGCCCGTCGAACATGTCGATGACAGCCTTCGCCTCGTCGAACGTGAG
GTCGGCGGCGCGCGTGGCTTTGACGCCGGCCGAATCGGCGAGGAACTTGAACCAATCGGCGTCGTTGTAC
TTTTCGGCCTTCTGGATCTCGCCGAGGCGCTTCAGCTGATCGGGATTGGCCAT
