>Addgene plasmid #26904 | pJV53 | addgene partial sequence | sequence record 43746 | GP60-F (5' ACGAGATCGGCGGCCGCATATGAGT 3')
GCACCGGTTCGTCGACGAGGACGTCTACCACGCTGACCGGGGCTCGCTGTCGGTATCCGGCGCGAAGCTG
CTGTTGCCGCCGTCGTGTCCCGCGAAATTCCGCTGGGAGATGGACAACACCCGGAAGCCGAAAAAGGTCT
GGGACTTCGGACATGTCGCGCACAAACTGGTGCTCGGCAAGGGTGCCGAGTTCGAGATCCTCGACCCCGA
GGTGCACGGGCTGAAGGCGGACGGTACGCCGTCGGAGAAGCCGACCGCGACGGGCATGTGGCGCAAGGCC
GAGGCTGAGGCTCGCAAACAGGGCAAGGTGCCGATTCACGTCGACCTGTTCACGAAGGCGTACGACATGG
CCGAAAAGGTGCGTCAGCACCCGACAGCCGGCCCGATCTTCGCCAATCCTGACGGCGAGGCCGAGGTCGC
GCTGTACTACACCGACCCCGAGACCGGCGTGCGGCTGCGTGGCCGGATCGACTGGCTCACTGACGATATC
GATGATTACAAGACGTCGATGACCGCGAACCCGGCCGAGCTGAAAACCAAGTTCTACAAGCTCGGCTATT
TCATGCAGGCGGCCTGGTACATCGATCTACTGGTCGCCCTCGGGCTCGCCGAGAACCCGCGATTCCGGTT
CATCACGCAGGAGAAAGAACCGCCCTACGTCGTGACTCCGATCCAGTACGACGACGAGGCGATCGAAGAG
GGGCGGCGCCGCAACCGCCAGGCGATCCGGCTCTACGCCGACTGCATGGAATCGGGCAAGTGGCCTGACT
ACAGCGACGACGTGGTCACGATCAGCCTGCCCTCGTGGGGGCTGCCGCGACCGCAGACCGTCGGCGACGT
CGTCACCGACAGCTATATCTACGACACCGACCCGCTCGAAGAG
